Addgene plasmid #244018: pUPD3_CDS_araC
Purpose: GoldenBraid2.0 Arabinose-dependent transcriptional activator.
Depositing lab: Christophe Herman. Depositing organization: Baylor College of Medicine. Publication: GoldenBraid2.0 E. coli: a comprehensive and characterized toolkit for enterics. Cooke MB, Welch KT, Ramirez LD, Wen AX, Marciano DC, Herman C. Synth Biol (Oxf). 2025 Aug 14;10(1):ysaf015. doi: 10.1093/synbio/ysaf015. eCollection 2025. PubMed 40927394.
Backbone
  Vector backbone: pUPD3
  Vector type: Bacterial Expression
Growth in bacteria
  Bacterial resistance: Chloramphenicol, 25 μg/mL
  Growth temperature: 37°C
  Growth strain: DH5alpha
  Copy number: High Copy
Gene/Insert
  Gene/Insert name: araC
  Species: Escherichia coli
  Insert size (bp): 879
  Cloning method: Golden Gate
Terms and licenses: Academic/Nonprofit Terms; Industry Terms: Not Available to Industry
How to cite: pUPD3_CDS_araC was a gift from Christophe Herman (Addgene plasmid # 244018 ; http://n2t.net/addgene:244018 ; RRID:Addgene_244018)
