[The description below was written by a language model from this plasmid's Addgene catalogue record and pLannotate feature annotations shown in this document.]
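Description:
pUPD3_CDS_araC is a GoldenBraid2.0 part-domestication plasmid that stores the Escherichia coli araC coding sequence as a standardized "CDS" level-0 part in the pUPD3 entry backbone. It is a small (about 3.2 kb) bacterial plasmid that replicates at high copy from a ColE1/pUC-type origin and is selected with chloramphenicol through a cat gene driven by its native cat promoter. The backbone also carries an f1 bacteriophage origin, which can support single-stranded DNA production. A short residual tet promoter fragment is also annotated.

The 879 bp insert encodes AraC, the L-arabinose-responsive transcription factor that acts as both a negative and a positive regulator. When arabinose is present, it activates promoters such as araBAD, araE, araFGH and araJ. In this plasmid the coding sequence sits between T7 and SP6 phage promoters that flank the cloning site, next to a small remnant of lacZα. That remnant is consistent with the insert having replaced a lacZα screening cassette during Golden Gate cloning, although the record does not state this. No dedicated E. coli promoter, ribosome binding site or terminator for araC is annotated. Despite the "bacterial expression" classification, the construct is therefore best understood as a promoterless part donor rather than a ready-made expression unit.

Its intended use is as a modular building block. The araC part can be combined by Golden Gate assembly with promoter, RBS and terminator parts from the same enteric-bacteria GoldenBraid toolkit to build transcriptional units, for example to supply the activator for arabinose-inducible circuits.
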