Features (pLannotate 1.2.2; 9 found; start..end, strand, type, name):
      9..884     +  CDS            araC: ARAC_ECOLI - Experimental evidence at protein level: Swiss-Prot protein existence level 1. Transcription factor that regulates the expression of several genes involved in the transport and metabolism of L-arabinose (PubMed:4362626, PubMed:328165, PubMed:6251457, PubMed:2962192, PubMed:6319708, PubMed:2231717, PubMed:1447222). Functions both as a positive and a negative regulator (PubMed:328165, PubMed:6251457). In the presence of arabinose, activates the expression of the araBAD, araE, araFGH and araJ promoters (PubMed:4362626, PubMed:328165, PubMed:6251457, PubMed:2962192, PubMed:6319708, Pub
    928..946     -  promoter       SP6 promoter: promoter for bacteriophage SP6 RNA polymerase
   1093..1681    -  rep_origin     ori: high-copy-number ColE1/pMB1/pBR322/pUC origin of replication
   1796..1898    +  promoter       cat promoter: promoter of the E. coli cat gene encoding chloramphenicol acetyltransferase
   1899..2555    +  CDS            cat: CAT_ECOLX - Experimental evidence at protein level: Swiss-Prot protein existence level 1. This enzyme is an effector of chloramphenicol resistance in bacteria. From Escherichia coli. This protein is used as a marker in many commonly used cloning vectors, such as pACYC184.
   2643..2660    -  promoter       tet promoter (fragment): E. coli promoter for tetracycline efflux protein gene
   2671..3126    +  rep_origin     f1 ori (sequence partly withheld): f1 bacteriophage origin of replication; arrow indicates direction of (+) strand synthesis
   3145..3166    -  CDS            lacZα (fragment): LacZα fragment of β-galactosidase; lacZ fragment
   3169..3187    +  promoter       T7 promoter: promoter for bacteriophage T7 RNA polymerase
>Addgene plasmid #244018 | pUPD3_CDS_araC | addgene full sequence | sequence record 487849 | Addgene NGS Result
GGTCTCGAATGGCTGAAGCGCAAAATGATCCCCTGCTGCCGGGATACTCGTTTAACGCCCATCTGGTGGC
GGGTTTAACGCCGATTGAGGCCAACGGTTATCTCGATTTTTTTATCGACCGACCGCTGGGAATGAAAGGT
TATATTCTCAATCTCACCATTCGCGGTCAGGGGGTGGTGAAAAATCAGGGACGAGAATTTGTCTGCCGAC
CGGGTGATATTTTGCTGTTCCCGCCAGGAGAGATTCATCACTACGGTCGTCATCCGGAGGCTCGCGAATG
GTATCACCAGTGGGTTTACTTTCGTCCGCGCGCCTACTGGCATGAATGGCTTAACTGGCCGTCAATATTT
GCCAATACGGGTTTCTTTCGCCCGGATGAAGCGCACCAGCCGCATTTCAGCGACCTGTTTGGGCAAATCA
TTAACGCCGGGCAAGGGGAAGGGCGCTATTCGGAGCTGCTGGCGATAAATCTGCTTGAGCAATTGTTACT
GCGGCGCATGGAAGCGATTAACGAGTCGCTCCATCCACCGATGGATAATCGGGTACGCGAGGCTTGTCAG
TACATCAGCGATCACCTGGCAGACAGCAATTTTGATATCGCCAGCGTCGCACAGCATGTTTGCTTGTCGC
CGTCGCGTCTGTCACATCTTTTCCGCCAGCAGTTAGGGATTAGCGTCTTAAGCTGGCGCGAGGACCAACG
CATTAGTCAGGCGAAGCTGCTTTTGAGCACTACCCGGATGCCTATCGCCACCGTCGGTCGCAATGTTGGT
TTTGACGATCAACTCTATTTCTCGCGAGTATTTAAAAAATGCACCGGGGCCAGCCCGAGCGAGTTTCGTG
CCGGTTGTGAAGAAAAAGTGAATGATGTAGCCGTCAAGTTGTCATAAGCTTCGAGACCACTCATCGCCCA
ATCACTAGTGAATTCGTTCTATAGTGTCACCTAAATACCATAGAGCCGTTGGTCATAGCTGTTTCCTGTC
CAGGCATCATGACACGGTTATCCACAGAATCAGGGGATAACGCAGGAAAGAACATGTGAGCAAAAGGCCA
GCAAAAGGCCAGGAACCGTAAAAAGGCCGCGTTGCTGGCGTTTTTCCATAGGCTCCGCCCCCCTGACGAG
CATCACAAAAATCGACGCTCAAGTCAGAGGTGGCGAAACCCGACAGGACTATAAAGATACCAGGCGTTTC
CCCCTGGAAGCTCCCTCGTGCGCTCTCCTGTTCCGACCCTGCCGCTTACCGGATACCTGTCCGCCTTTCT
CCCTTCGGGAAGCGTGGCGCTTTCTCATAGCTCACGCTGTAGGTATCTCAGTTCGGTGTAGGTCGTTCGC
TCCAAGCTGGGCTGTGTGCACGAACCCCCCGTTCAGCCCGACCGCTGCGCCTTATCCGGTAACTATCGTC
TTGAGTCCAACCCGGTAAGACACGACTTATCGCCACTGGCAGCAGCCACTGGTAACAGGATTAGCAGAGC
GAGGTATGTAGGCGGTGCTACAGAGTTCTTGAAGTGGTGGCCTAACTACGGCTACACTAGAAGAACAGTA
TTTGGTATCTGCGCTCTGCTGAAGCCAGTTACCTTCGGAAAAAGAGTTGGTAGCTCTTGATCCGGCAAAC
AAACCACCGCTGGTAGCGGTGGTTTTTTTGTTTGCAAGCAGCAGATTACGCGCAGAAAAAAAGGATCTCA
AGAAGATCCTTTGATCTTTTCTACGGGGTCTGACGCTCAGTGGAACGAAAACTCACGTTAAGGGATTTTG
GTCATGAGATTATCAAAAAGGATCTTCACCTAGATCCTTTTGTGATGATCGGCACGTAAGAGGTTCCAAC
TTTCACCATAATGAAATAAGATCACTACCGGGCGTATTTTTTGAGTTATCGAGATTTTCAGGAGCTAAGG
AAGCTAAAATGGAGAAAAAAATCACTGGATATACCACCGTTGATATATCCCAATGGCATCGTAAAGAACA
TTTTGAGGCATTTCAGTCAGTTGCTCAATGTACCTATAACCAGACCGTTCAGCTGGATATTACGGCCTTT
TTAAAGACCGTAAAGAAAAATAAGCACAAGTTTTATCCGGCCTTTATTCACATTCTTGCCCGCCTGATGA
ATGCTCATCCGGAATTCCGTATGGCAATGAAAGACGGTGAGCTGGTGATATGGGATAGTGTTCACCCTTG
TTACACCGTTTTCCATGAGCAAACTGAAACGTTTTCATCGCTCTGGAGTGAATACCACGACGATTTCCGG
CAGTTTCTACACATATATTCGCAAGATGTGGCGTGTTACGGTGAAAACCTGGCCTATTTCCCTAAAGGGT
TTATTGAGAATATGTTTTTCGTGTCAGCCAATCCCTGGGTGAGTTTCACCAGTTTTGATTTAAACGTGGC
CAATATGGACAACTTCTTCGCCCCCGTTTTCACCATGGGCAAATATTATACGCAAGGCGACAAGGTGCTG
ATGCCGCTGGCGATTCAGGTTCATCATGCCGTTTGTGATGGCTTCCATGTCGGCAGAATGCTTAATGAAT
TACAACAGTACTGCGATGAGTGGCAGGGCGGGGCGTAATTTTTTTAAGGCAGTTATTGGTGCCCTTAAAC
GCCTGGTTGCTACGCCTGAATAAGTGATAATAAGCGGATGAATGGCAGAAATTCGATGATAAGCTGTCAA
ACATGATGT
[125 nt withheld, positions 2670-2794]
C
[91 nt withheld, positions 2796-2886]
AGGGTGATGGTTCACGTAGTGGGCCAGCGCCCTGATAGACGGTTTTTCGCCCTTTGACGTTGGAGTCCAC
GTTCTTT
[37 nt withheld, positions 2964-3000]
ACCCTATCTCGGTCTATTCTTTTGATTTATAAGGGATTTTGCCGATTTCGGCCTATTGGTTAAAAAATGA
GCTGATTTAACAAAAATTTAACGCGAATTTTAACAAAATATTAACGCTTACAATTTTAACATTGTAGAAA
CGCATGTAAAACGACGGCCAGTGAATTGTAATACGACTCACTATAGGGTGAATTCCGCTTAGGACCTTAG
ATATTGATCTCAA
